Addgene plasmid #202903: Salsa-BC62-P1F2
Purpose: Expression of barcoded reporter plasmid for PRESTO-Salsa; EGFP/BC62
Depositing lab: Noah Palm. Depositing organization: Yale University. Publication: Highly multiplexed bioactivity screening reveals human and microbiota metabolome-GPCRome interactions. Chen H, Rosen CE, Gonzalez-Hernandez JA, Song D, Potempa J, Ring AM, Palm NW. Cell. 2023 Jul 6;186(14):3095-3110.e19. doi: 10.1016/j.cell.2023.05.024. Epub 2023 Jun 14. PubMed 37321219.
Backbone
  Vector backbone: pCER206
  Vector type: Mammalian Expression
Growth in bacteria
  Bacterial resistance: Ampicillin, 100 μg/mL
  Growth temperature: 37°C
  Growth strain: DH5alpha
  Copy number: High Copy
Gene/Insert
  Gene/Insert name: EGFP/BC62
  Species: Synthetic
  Insert size (bp): 730
  Promoter: Tet Response Element (TRE)
  Cloning method: Restriction Enzyme; 5′ cloning site BsrGI (not destroyed); 3′ cloning site HindIII (not destroyed)
  Sequencing primers: 5′ Custom primer (GAAGCGCGATCACATGG)
Terms and licenses: Academic/Nonprofit Terms; Industry Terms: Not Available to Industry
How to cite: Salsa-BC62-P1F2 was a gift from Noah Palm (Addgene plasmid # 202903 ; http://n2t.net/addgene:202903 ; RRID:Addgene_202903)
