[The description below was written by a language model from this plasmid's Addgene catalogue record and pLannotate feature annotations shown in this document.]
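Description:
Salsa-BC62-P1F2 is a mammalian expression plasmid built on the pCER206 backbone that serves as one member of a set of barcoded reporter constructs for PRESTO-Salsa, a highly multiplexed assay for screening G protein-coupled receptor activity. It is propagated in E. coli as a high-copy plasmid through a ColE1/pUC-type origin and is selected with ampicillin via the β-lactamase gene under its native promoter. The sequenced record is about 5.1 kb.

The payload is a roughly 730 bp synthetic insert described as EGFP/BC62: the mammalian codon-optimized EGFP coding sequence plus a short barcode (number 62), placed between retained BsrGI and HindIII sites. The barcode itself is not annotated in the feature table; given the cloning sites, it presumably lies just downstream of EGFP, so that it would be carried in the reporter transcript. Expression is controlled by a Tet response element, which consists of tetO operator repeats that drive transcription only when a tetracycline-controlled transactivator binds. The annotation suggests a bidirectional arrangement: a fragment of a TRE3G-type promoter faces EGFP, followed by an SV40 polyadenylation signal, while a minimal CMV promoter points the opposite way toward an MCS remnant, a rabbit β-globin intron and a β-globin poly(A) signal, with no coding sequence annotated there apart from a globin exon match. Small lacI, SV40 large T antigen and streptomycin phosphotransferase fragments appear to be backbone remnants.

In use, transactivator release upon receptor activation would induce the barcoded transcript. Sequencing the barcodes could then identify which receptor responded in a pooled format, although the record itself does not spell out this workflow.
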