Features (pLannotate 1.2.2; 17 found; start..end, strand, type, name):
      2..55      +  CDS            lacI (fragment): lac repressor; lacI; The lac repressor binds to the lac operator to inhibit transcription in E. coli. This inhibition can be relieved by adding lactose or isopropyl-β-D-thiogalactopyranoside (IPTG).
    388..443     -  polyA_signal   β-globin poly(A) signal: rabbit β-globin polyadenylation signal (Gil and Proudfoot, 1987)
    518..640     -  CDS            HBB: HBB_COLGU - Experimental evidence at transcript level: Swiss-Prot protein existence level 2. Involved in oxygen transport from the lung to the various peripheral tissues. From Colobus guereza (Mantled guereza) (Eastern black-and-white colobus monkey).
    644..1216    -  intron         β-globin intron: intron from rabbit β-globin gene
   1312..1343    -  misc_feature   MCS (fragment): pUC18/19 multiple cloning site
   1437..1475    -  promoter       minimal CMV promoter: human cytomegalovirus (CMV) immediate early promoter
   1493..1708    -  protein_bind   tetracycline response element (fragment): contains seven copies of the tetracycline operator tetO tetracycline repressor TetR
   1708..1753    +  promoter       TRE3GV promoter (fragment): 3rd-generation Tet-responsive promoter that can be activated by binding of Tet-On® 3G, optimized for retroviral and lentiviral vectors
   1829..1856    +  misc_feature   MCS (fragment): pBluescript multiple cloning site
   1861..2580    +  CDS            EGFP: the original enhanced GFP (Yang et al., 1996) mammalian codon-optimized
   2590..2613    +  misc_feature   MCS (fragment): pBluescript multiple cloning site
   2627..2761    -  polyA_signal   SV40 poly(A) signal: SV40 polyadenylation signal
   2784..2867    -  CDS            large T antigen (fragment): large T antigen from SV40 (simian virus 40)
   2861..3091    -  CDS            str (fragment): STR_KLEPN - Protein inferred from homology: Swiss-Prot protein existence level 3. The aminoglycoside phosphotransferases achieve inactivation of their antibiotic substrates by phosphorylation. From Klebsiella pneumoniae.
   3210..3314    +  promoter       AmpR promoter: bla
   3315..4175    +  CDS            AmpR: β-lactamase; bla; confers resistance to ampicillin, carbenicillin, and related antibiotics
   4346..4934    +  rep_origin     ori: high-copy-number ColE1/pMB1/pBR322/pUC origin of replication
>Addgene plasmid #202903 | Salsa-BC62-P1F2 | addgene full sequence | sequence record 413445 | Addgene NGS Result
AGCGCCCAATACGCAAACCGCCTCTCCCCGCGCGTTGGCCGATTCATTAATGCAGTCGAGGGATCTCCAT
AAGAGAAGAGGGACAGCTATGACTGGGAGTAGTCAGGAGAGGAGGAAAAATCTGGCTAGTAAAACATGTA
AGGAAAATTTTAGGGATGTTAAAGAAAAAAATAACACAAAACAAAATATAAAAAAAATCTAACCTCAAGT
CAAGGCTTTTCTATGGAATAAGGAATGGACAGCAGGGGGCTGTTTCATATACTGATGACCTCTTTATAGC
CAACCTTTGTTCATGGCAGCCAGCATATGGGCATATGTTGCCAAACTCTAAACCAAATACTCATTCTGAT
GTTTTAAATGATTTGCCCTCCCATATGTCCTTCCGAGTGAGAGACACAAAAAATTCCAACACACTATTGC
AATGAAAATAAATTTCCTTTATTAGCCAGAAGTCAGATGCTCAAGGGGCTTCATGATGTCCCCATAATTT
TTGGCAGAGGGAAAAAGATCGATCTCAGTGGTATTTGTGAGCCAGGGCATTGGCCACACCAGCCACCACC
TTCTGATAGGCAGCCTGCACCTGAGGAGTGAATTCTTTGCCAAAATGATGAGACAGCACAACAACCAGCA
CGTTGCCCAGGAGCTGTAGGAAAGAGAAGAAGGCATGAACATGGTTAGCAGAGGGGCCCGGTTTGGACTC
AGAGTATTTTATCCTCATCTCAAACAGTGTATATCATTGTAACCATAAAGAGAAAGGCAGGATGATGACC
AGGGTGTAGTTGTTTCTACCAATAAGAATATTTCCACGCCAGCCAGAATTTATATGCAGAAATATTCTAC
CTTATCATTTAATTATAACAATTGTTCTCTAAAACTGTGCTGAAGTACAATATAATATACCCTGATTGCC
TTGAAAAAAAAGTGATTAGAGAAAGTACTTACAATCTGACAAATAAACAAAAGTGAATTTAAAAATTCGT
TACAAATGCAAGCTAAAGTTTAACGAAAAAGTTACAGAAAATGAAAAGAAAATAAGAGGAGACAATGGTT
GTCAACAGAGTAGAAAGTGAAAGAAACAAAATTATCATGAGGGTCCATGGTGATACAAGGGACATCTTCC
CATTCTAAACAACACCCTGAAAACTTTGCCCCCTCCATATAACATGAATTTTACAATAGCGAAAAAGAAA
GAACAATCAAGGGTCCCCAAACTCACCCTGAAGTTCTCAGCTCTAGAGATATCGTCGAGGCCGCGCTAGC
GTTTAAACTGTCGACCTTAATTAAGAGATCTGCTCGAGGCGCGTCAGCTGACTAGAGGATCCCCGGGTAC
CGAGCTCGAATTCGGGGCCGCGGAGGCTGGATCGGTCCCGGTGTCTTCTATGGAGGTCAAAACAGCGTGG
ATGGCGTCTCCAGGCGATCTGACGGTTCACTAAACGAGCTCTGCTTATATAGGCCTCCCACCGTACACGC
CTACCTCGACCCGGGTACCGAGCTCGACTTTCACTTTTCTCTATCACTGATAGGGAGTGGTAAACTCGAC
TTTCACTTTTCTCTATCACTGATAGGGAGTGGTAAACTCGACTTTCACTTTTCTCTATCACTGATAGGGA
GTGGTAAACTCGACTTTCACTTTTCTCTATCACTGATAGGGAGTGGTAAACTCGACTTTCACTTTTCTCT
ATCACTGATAGGGAGTGGTAAACTCGACCTATATAAGCAGAGCTCGTTTAGTGAACCGTCAGATCGCCTG
GAGACGCCATCCACGCTGTTTTGACCTCCATAGAAGACACCGGGACCGATCCAGCCTCCGCGGCCCCGAA
TTCCTGCAGCGGCCGCTCTAGAACTAGTGGATCCCCGCGGATGGTGAGCAAGGGCGAGGAGCTGTTCACC
GGGGTGGTGCCCATCCTGGTCGAGCTGGACGGCGACGTAAACGGCCACAAGTTCAGCGTGTCCGGCGAGG
GCGAGGGCGATGCCACCTACGGCAAGCTGACCCTGAAGTTCATCTGCACCACCGGCAAGCTGCCCGTGCC
CTGGCCCACCCTCGTGACCACCCTGACCTACGGCGTGCAGTGCTTCAGCCGCTACCCCGACCACATGAAG
CAGCACGACTTCTTCAAGTCCGCCATGCCCGAAGGCTACGTCCAGGAGCGCACCATCTTCTTCAAGGACG
ACGGCAACTACAAGACCCGCGCCGAGGTGAAGTTCGAGGGCGACACCCTGGTGAACCGCATCGAGCTGAA
GGGCATCGACTTCAAGGAGGACGGCAACATCCTGGGGCACAAGCTGGAGTACAACTACAACAGCCACAAC
GTCTATATCATGGCCGACAAGCAGAAGAACGGCATCAAGGTGAACTTCAAGATCCGCCACAACATCGAGG
ACGGCAGCGTGCAGCTCGCCGACCACTACCAGCAGAACACCCCCATCGGCGACGGCCCCGTGCTGCTGCC
CGACAACCACTACCTGAGCACCCAGTCCGCCCTGAGCAAAGACCCCAACGAGAAGCGCGATCACATGGTC
CTGCTGGAGTTCGTGACCGCCGCCGGGATCACTCTCGGCATGGACGAGCTGTACAAGTAACAGCGCCCCG
GAATTCGATATCAAGCTTGTCGACCTAGTTCTAGAGGATCCAGACATGATAAGATACATTGATGAGTTTG
GACAAACCACAACTAGAATGCAGTGAAAAAAATGCTTTATTTGTGAAATTTGTGATGCTATTGCTTTATT
TGTAACCATTATAAGCTGCAATAAACAAGTTAACAACAACAATTGCATTCATTTTATGTTTCAGGTTCAG
GGGGAGGTGTGGGAGGTTTTTTAAAGCAAGTAAAACCTCTACAAATGTGGTATGGCTGATTATGATCCTG
CAAGCCTCGTCGTCCTGGCCGGACCACGCTATCTGTGCAAGGTCCCCGGCCCCGGACGCGCGCTCCATGA
GCAGAGCGCCCGCCGCCGAGGCGAAGACTCGGGCGGCGCCCTGCCCGTCCCACCAGGTCAACAGGCGGTA
ACCGGCCTCTTCATCGGGAATGCGCGCGACCTTCAGCATCGCCGGCATGTCCCCCTGGCGGACGGGAAGT
ATCCAGCTCGACCAAGCTGGCCGCGTCGAGTGAAGACGAAAGGGCCTCGTGATACGCCTATTTTTATAGG
TTAATGTCATGATAATAATGGTTTCTTAGACGTCAGGTGGCACTTTTCGGGGAAATGTGCGCGGAACCCC
TATTTGTTTATTTTTCTAAATACATTCAAATATGTATCCGCTCATGAGACAATAACCCTGATAAATGCTT
CAATAATATTGAAAAAGGAAGAGTATGAGTATTCAACATTTCCGTGTCGCCCTTATTCCCTTTTTTGCGG
CATTTTGCCTTCCTGTTTTTGCTCACCCAGAAACGCTGGTGAAAGTAAAAGATGCTGAAGATCAGTTGGG
TGCACGAGTGGGTTACATCGAACTGGATCTCAACAGCGGTAAGATCCTTGAGAGTTTTCGCCCCGAAGAA
CGTTTTCCAATGATGAGCACTTTTAAAGTTCTGCTATGTGGCGCGGTATTATCCCGTGTTGACGCCGGGC
AAGAGCAACTCGGTCGCCGCATACACTATTCTCAGAATGACTTGGTTGAGTACTCACCAGTCACAGAAAA
GCATCTTACGGATGGCATGACAGTAAGAGAATTATGCAGTGCTGCCATAACCATGAGTGATAACACTGCG
GCCAACTTACTTCTGACAACGATCGGAGGACCGAAGGAGCTAACCGCTTTTTTGCACAACATGGGGGATC
ATGTAACTCGCCTTGATCGTTGGGAACCGGAGCTGAATGAAGCCATACCAAACGACGAGCGTGACACCAC
GATGCCTGTAGCAATGGCAACAACGTTGCGCAAACTATTAACTGGCGAACTACTTACTCTAGCTTCCCGG
CAACAATTAATAGACTGGATGGAGGCGGATAAAGTTGCAGGACCACTTCTGCGCTCGGCCCTTCCGGCTG
GCTGGTTTATTGCTGATAAATCTGGAGCCGGTGAGCGTGGGTCTCGCGGTATCATTGCAGCACTGGGGCC
AGATGGTAAGCCCTCCCGTATCGTAGTTATCTACACGACGGGGAGTCAGGCAACTATGGATGAACGAAAT
AGACAGATCGCTGAGATAGGTGCCTCACTGATTAAGCATTGGTAACTGTCAGACCAAGTTTACTCATATA
TACTTTAGATTGATTTAAAACTTCATTTTTAATTTAAAAGGATCTAGGTGAAGATCCTTTTTGATAATCT
CATGACCAAAATCCCTTAACGTGAGTTTTCGTTCCACTGAGCGTCAGACCCCGTAGAAAAGATCAAAGGA
TCTTCTTGAGATCCTTTTTTTCTGCGCGTAATCTGCTGCTTGCAAACAAAAAAACCACCGCTACCAGCGG
TGGTTTGTTTGCCGGATCAAGAGCTACCAACTCTTTTTCCGAAGGTAACTGGCTTCAGCAGAGCGCAGAT
ACCAAATACTGTTCTTCTAGTGTAGCCGTAGTTAGGCCACCACTTCAAGAACTCTGTAGCACCGCCTACA
TACCTCGCTCTGCTAATCCTGTTACCAGTGGCTGCTGCCAGTGGCGATAAGTCGTGTCTTACCGGGTTGG
ACTCAAGACGATAGTTACCGGATAAGGCGCAGCGGTCGGGCTGAACGGGGGGTTCGTGCACACAGCCCAG
CTTGGAGCGAACGACCTACACCGAACTGAGATACCTACAGCGTGAGCTATGAGAAAGCGCCACGCTTCCC
GAAGGGAGAAAGGCGGACAGGTATCCGGTAAGCGGCAGGGTCGGAACAGGAGAGCGCACGAGGGAGCTTC
CAGGGGGAAACGCCTGGTATCTTTATAGTCCTGTCGGGTTTCGCCACCTCTGACTTGAGCGTCGATTTTT
GTGATGCTCGTCAGGGGGGCGGAGCCTATGGAAAAACGCCAGCAACGCGGCCTTTTTACGGTTCCTGGCC
TTTTGCTGGCCTTTTGCTCACATGTTCTTTCCTGCGTTATCCCCTGATTCTGTGGATAACCGTATTACCG
CCTTTGAGTGAGCTGATACCGCTCGCCGCAGCCGAACGACCGAGCGCAGCGAGTCAGTGAGCGAGGAAGC
GGAAG
