>Addgene plasmid #202903 | Salsa-BC62-P1F2 | depositor partial sequence | sequence record 393776 | BC62
CAGCGCCCCG
